>Addgene plasmid #30492 | Ex1(-120/+3) | depositor full sequence | sequence record 14082 | Author sequence
GGTACCGAGCTCTTACGCGTGCTAGCCCGGGCTCGAGTTAATGGTTTACCAGGGACTGCGAGGCGCTGAT
TGGCCGTGGCAGCCCGTGACGTAACGGCGTTGTGCATAAGGCTTGCTCCTCTGCTGTTGAGAACATGCAG
TCCAGGCGCGACAGTTCGGATGGGAAGAGCAAGTGAGTGGAGCAAACCTGTAGGATCGCCAGCTCCAGTG
CCAACTACTCAACAACCTTCACAGCAGCCAAGGGATCGCACTCTGCATTGGCACTGTATATGTGCAAGGG
GCATTCCTTCATATATGGACTTTGCTCAGCTGCTAGTGGGATTTGGACAATACAGCCAGGGCCAGAAGTT
GTTGATGGACTAGGGGACTTCCTTGGTGACATAAAGTGAGAACGGGCAAAGGAACCACCCCCGGATACCA
AAAGGAGAAAGAAGGAAAATAATCTGCCACCCAAAGCAGCGACCCGAGTTGTGCTTGCGAGGAGCCTGTC
CGTAGCACTGGACGTGATGTCGGGCAATCGAAATCCCATTGGCTTGTAATATATCTCTAGGTAAATAGAT
GCACTTTCAGCAGCGACTGCGCTACCTCAACTGATCGGCCCTCACATCTCTGTCCTCTCCTACCTCCTGC
TACCCTGGCTTGGGGATCTCCATCAGCTCCGTCTTCTTGTCTTTCTAGACCACAGTGTCTGCCTTCTATT
CTCCTAATCCGCCCATTCCTCTAAAATCCCAAATAACCAAAGGGAAAGCTTGGCATTCCGGTACTGTTGG
TAAAGCCACCATGGAAGACGCCAAAAACATAAAGAAAGGCCCGGCGCCATTCTATCCGCTGGAAGATGGA
ACCGCTGGAGAGCAACTGCATAAGGCTATGAAGAGATACGCCCTGGTTCCTGGAACAATTGCTTTTACAG
ATGCACATATCGAGGTGGACATCACTTACGCTGAGTACTTCGAAATGTCCGTTCGGTTGGCAGAAGCTAT
GAAACGATATGGGCTGAATACAAATCACAGAATCGTCGTATGCAGTGAAAACTCTCTTCAATTCTTTATG
CCGGTGTTGGGCGCGTTATTTATCGGAGTTGCAGTTGCGCCCGCGAACGACATTTATAATGAACGTGAAT
TGCTCAACAGTATGGGCATTTCGCAGCCTACCGTGGTGTTCGTTTCCAAAAAGGGGTTGCAAAAAATTTT
GAACGTGCAAAAAAAGCTCCCAATCATCCAAAAAATTATTATCATGGATTCTAAAACGGATTACCAGGGA
TTTCAGTCGATGTACACGTTCGTCACATCTCATCTACCTCCCGGTTTTAATGAATACGATTTTGTGCCAG
AGTCCTTCGATAGGGACAAGACAATTGCACTGATCATGAACTCCTCTGGATCTACTGGTCTGCCTAAAGG
TGTCGCTCTGCCTCATAGAACTGCCTGCGTGAGATTCTCGCATGCCAGAGATCCTATTTTTGGCAATCAA
ATCATTCCGGATACTGCGATTTTAAGTGTTGTTCCATTCCATCACGGTTTTGGAATGTTTACTACACTCG
GATATTTGATATGTGGATTTCGAGTCGTCTTAATGTATAGATTTGAAGAAGAGCTGTTTCTGAGGAGCCT
TCAGGATTACAAGATTCAAAGTGCGCTGCTGGTGCCAACCCTATTCTCCTTCTTCGCCAAAAGCACTCTG
ATTGACAAATACGATTTATCTAATTTACACGAAATTGCTTCTGGTGGCGCTCCCCTCTCTAAGGAAGTCG
GGGAAGCGGTTGCCAAGAGGTTCCATCTGCCAGGTATCAGGCAAGGATATGGGCTCACTGAGACTACATC
AGCTATTCTGATTACACCCGAGGGGGATGATAAACCGGGCGCGGTCGGTAAAGTTGTTCCATTTTTTGAA
GCGAAGGTTGTGGATCTGGATACCGGGAAAACGCTGGGCGTTAATCAAAGAGGCGAACTGTGTGTGAGAG
GTCCTATGATTATGTCCGGTTATGTAAACAATCCGGAAGCGACCAACGCCTTGATTGACAAGGATGGATG
GCTACATTCTGGAGACATAGCTTACTGGGACGAAGACGAACACTTCTTCATCGTTGACCGCCTGAAGTCT
CTGATTAAGTACAAAGGCTATCAGGTGGCTCCCGCTGAATTGGAATCCATCTTGCTCCAACACCCCAACA
TCTTCGACGCAGGTGTCGCAGGTCTTCCCGACGATGACGCCGGTGAACTTCCCGCCGCCGTTGTTGTTTT
GGAGCACGGAAAGACGATGACGGAAAAAGAGATCGTGGATTACGTCGCCAGTCAAGTAACAACCGCGAAA
AAGTTGCGCGGAGGAGTTGTGTTTGTGGACGAAGTACCGAAAGGTCTTACCGGAAAACTCGACGCAAGAA
AAATCAGAGAGATCCTCATAAAGGCCAAGAAGGGCGGAAAGATCGCCGTGTAATTCTAGAGTCGGGGCGG
CCGGCCGCTTCGAGCAGACATGATAAGATACATTGATGAGTTTGGACAAACCACAACTAGAATGCAGTGA
AAAAAATGCTTTATTTGTGAAATTTGTGATGCTATTGCTTTATTTGTAACCATTATAAGCTGCAATAAAC
AAGTTAACAACAACAATTGCATTCATTTTATGTTTCAGGTTCAGGGGGAGGTGTGGGAGGTTTTTTAAAG
CAAGTAAAACCTCTACAAATGTGGTAAAATCGATAAGGATCCGTCGACCGATGCCCTTGAGAGCCTTCAA
CCCAGTCAGCTCCTTCCGGTGGGCGCGGGGCATGACTATCGTCGCCGCACTTATGACTGTCTTCTTTATC
ATGCAACTCGTAGGACAGGTGCCGGCAGCGCTCTTCCGCTTCCTCGCTCACTGACTCGCTGCGCTCGGTC
GTTCGGCTGCGGCGAGCGGTATCAGCTCACTCAAAGGCGGTAATACGGTTATCCACAGAATCAGGGGATA
ACGCAGGAAAGAACATGTGAGCAAAAGGCCAGCAAAAGGCCAGGAACCGTAAAAAGGCCGCGTTGCTGGC
GTTTTTCCATAGGCTCCGCCCCCCTGACGAGCATCACAAAAATCGACGCTCAAGTCAGAGGTGGCGAAAC
CCGACAGGACTATAAAGATACCAGGCGTTTCCCCCTGGAAGCTCCCTCGTGCGCTCTCCTGTTCCGACCC
TGCCGCTTACCGGATACCTGTCCGCCTTTCTCCCTTCGGGAAGCGTGGCGCTTTCTCATAGCTCACGCTG
TAGGTATCTCAGTTCGGTGTAGGTCGTTCGCTCCAAGCTGGGCTGTGTGCACGAACCCCCCGTTCAGCCC
GACCGCTGCGCCTTATCCGGTAACTATCGTCTTGAGTCCAACCCGGTAAGACACGACTTATCGCCACTGG
CAGCAGCCACTGGTAACAGGATTAGCAGAGCGAGGTATGTAGGCGGTGCTACAGAGTTCTTGAAGTGGTG
GCCTAACTACGGCTACACTAGAAGAACAGTATTTGGTATCTGCGCTCTGCTGAAGCCAGTTACCTTCGGA
AAAAGAGTTGGTAGCTCTTGATCCGGCAAACAAACCACCGCTGGTAGCGGTGGTTTTTTTGTTTGCAAGC
AGCAGATTACGCGCAGAAAAAAAGGATCTCAAGAAGATCCTTTGATCTTTTCTACGGGGTCTGACGCTCA
GTGGAACGAAAACTCACGTTAAGGGATTTTGGTCATGAGATTATCAAAAAGGATCTTCACCTAGATCCTT
TTAAATTAAAAATGAAGTTTTAAATCAATCTAAAGTATATATGAGTAAACTTGGTCTGACAGTTACCAAT
GCTTAATCAGTGAGGCACCTATCTCAGCGATCTGTCTATTTCGTTCATCCATAGTTGCCTGACTCCCCGT
CGTGTAGATAACTACGATACGGGAGGGCTTACCATCTGGCCCCAGTGCTGCAATGATACCGCGAGACCCA
CGCTCACCGGCTCCAGATTTATCAGCAATAAACCAGCCAGCCGGAAGGGCCGAGCGCAGAAGTGGTCCTG
CAACTTTATCCGCCTCCATCCAGTCTATTAATTGTTGCCGGGAAGCTAGAGTAAGTAGTTCGCCAGTTAA
TAGTTTGCGCAACGTTGTTGCCATTGCTACAGGCATCGTGGTGTCACGCTCGTCGTTTGGTATGGCTTCA
TTCAGCTCCGGTTCCCAACGATCAAGGCGAGTTACATGATCCCCCATGTTGTGCAAAAAAGCGGTTAGCT
CCTTCGGTCCTCCGATCGTTGTCAGAAGTAAGTTGGCCGCAGTGTTATCACTCATGGTTATGGCAGCACT
GCATAATTCTCTTACTGTCATGCCATCCGTAAGATGCTTTTCTGTGACTGGTGAGTACTCAACCAAGTCA
TTCTGAGAATAGTGTATGCGGCGACCGAGTTGCTCTTGCCCGGCGTCAATACGGGATAATACCGCGCCAC
ATAGCAGAACTTTAAAAGTGCTCATCATTGGAAAACGTTCTTCGGGGCGAAAACTCTCAAGGATCTTACC
GCTGTTGAGATCCAGTTCGATGTAACCCACTCGTGCACCCAACTGATCTTCAGCATCTTTTACTTTCACC
AGCGTTTCTGGGTGAGCAAAAACAGGAAGGCAAAATGCCGCAAAAAAGGGAATAAGGGCGACACGGAAAT
GTTGAATACTCATACTCTTCCTTTTTCAATATTATTGAAGCATTTATCAGGGTTATTGTCTCATGAGCGG
ATACATATTTGAATGTATTTAGAAAAATAAACAAATAGGGGTTCCGCGCACATTTCCCCGAAAAGTGCCA
CCTG
[124 nt withheld, positions 4765-4888]
C
[91 nt withheld, positions 4890-4980]
A
[49 nt withheld, positions 4982-5030]
CCTTTGACGTTGGAGTCCACGTTCTTT
[37 nt withheld, positions 5058-5094]
ACCCTATCTCGGTCTATTCTTTTGATTTATAAGGGATTTTGCCGATTTCGGCCTATTGGTTAAAAAATGA
GCTGATTTAACAAAAATTTAACGCGAATTTTAACAAAATATTAACGCTTACAATTTGCCATTCGCCATTC
AGGCTGCGCAACTGTTGGGAAGGGCGATCGGTGCGGGCCTCTTCGCTATTACGCCAGCCCAAGCTACCAT
GATAAGTAAGTAATATTAAGGTACGGGAGGTACTTGGAGCGGCCGCAATAAAATATCTTTATTTTCATTA
CATCTGTGTGTTGGTTTTTTGTGTGAATCGATAGTACTAACATACGCTCTCCATCAAAACAAAACGAAAC
AAAACAAACTAGCAAAATAGGCTGTCCCCAGTGCAAGTGCAGGTGCCAGAACATTTCTCTATCGATA
Features (pLannotate 1.2.2; 11 found; start..end, strand, type, name):
    781..2433    +  CDS            luciferase: firefly luciferase; luc+; enhanced luc+ version of the luciferase gene
   2474..2595    -  polyA_signal   SV40 poly(A) signal: SV40 polyadenylation signal
   2618..2686    -  CDS            large T antigen (fragment): large T antigen from SV40 (simian virus 40)
   2702..2834    +  CDS            TcR (fragment): tetracycline efflux protein; tet; confers resistance to tetracycline
   3014..3602    -  rep_origin     ori: high-copy-number ColE1/pMB1/pBR322/pUC origin of replication
   3773..4633    -  CDS            AmpR: β-lactamase; bla; confers resistance to ampicillin, carbenicillin, and related antibiotics
   4634..4738    -  promoter       AmpR promoter: bla
   4765..5193    +  rep_origin     f1 ori (sequence partly withheld): f1 bacteriophage origin of replication; arrow indicates direction of (+) strand synthesis
   5225..5292    -  CDS            lacZα (fragment): LacZα fragment of β-galactosidase; lacZ fragment
   5351..5399    +  polyA_signal   poly(A) signal: synthetic polyadenylation signal
   5413..5504    +  misc_feature   pause site: RNA polymerase II transcriptional pause signal from the human α2 globin gene
