[The description below was written by a language model from this plasmid's Addgene catalogue record and pLannotate feature annotations shown in this document.]
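Description:
Ex1(-120/+3) is a firefly luciferase reporter plasmid built on the promoterless pGL3-Basic backbone, in which a fragment of the Xenopus laevis lhx1 (also called lim1) promoter has been placed upstream of the reporter gene. The insert is recorded as 708 bp, cloned between XhoI and HindIII sites that both remain intact. This is consistent with the unannotated region that precedes the luc+ coding sequence in the 5,511 nt depositor sequence. The name suggests a promoter segment spanning positions -120 to +3, possibly combined with exon 1 sequence, but the record does not explain the naming or how it relates to the stated insert length. The depositor notes that the lhx1 promoter contains an HNF1 binding site.

Because pGL3-Basic has no eukaryotic promoter or enhancer of its own, luciferase output depends on the transcriptional activity of the inserted frog sequence. The luc+ gene is followed by an SV40 polyadenylation signal. A synthetic poly(A) signal and an RNA polymerase II transcriptional pause site lie upstream of the cloning region, where they limit read-through transcription from the backbone that would otherwise raise background signal. The plasmid is propagated in E. coli through a high-copy ColE1/pUC-type origin with ampicillin selection (AmpR under its bla promoter), and an f1 origin allows single-stranded DNA production. The short large T antigen, TcR and lacZα fragments in the annotation are backbone remnants with no function.

The construct suits transient reporter assays that measure lhx1 promoter activity. Given the noted binding site and the associated study of nephrogenic transcription factors, a likely use is testing the promoter's responsiveness to regulators such as HNF1 family factors.
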