Addgene plasmid #30492: Ex1(-120/+3)
Depositing lab: Gerhart Ryffel. Depositing organization: Universitaetsklinikum Essen. Publication: The nephrogenic potential of the transcription factors osr1, osr2, hnf1b, lhx1 and pax8 assessed in Xenopus animal caps. Drews C, Senkel S, Ryffel GU. BMC Dev Biol. 2011 Jan 31;11:5. doi: 10.1186/1471-213X-11-5. PubMed 21281489.
Backbone
  Vector backbone: pGL3-Basic
  Backbone manufacturer: Promega
  Backbone size w/o insert (bp): 4818
  Vector type: Mammalian Expression, Luciferase
Growth in bacteria
  Bacterial resistance: Ampicillin, 100 μg/mL
  Growth temperature: 37°C
  Growth strain: DH5alpha
  Copy number: High Copy
Gene/Insert
  Gene/Insert name: lhx1 promoter (alt name: lim1 promoter)
  Species: X. laevis (frog)
  Insert size (bp): 708
  Cloning method: Restriction Enzyme; 5′ cloning site XhoI (not destroyed); 3′ cloning site HindIII (not destroyed)
  Sequencing primers: 5′ n/a
Terms and licenses: Academic/Nonprofit Terms; Industry Terms: Not Available to Industry
Depositor comments: HNF1 binding site in lhx1 promoter: TTAATGGTTTAC
How to cite: Ex1(-120/+3) was a gift from Gerhart Ryffel (Addgene plasmid # 30492 ; http://n2t.net/addgene:30492 ; RRID:Addgene_30492)
