>Addgene plasmid #30492 | Ex1(-120/+3) | addgene partial sequence | sequence record 36451 | LucNRev 5'-CCTTATGCAGTTGCTCTCC-3'
GATGGCGCCGGGCCTTTCTTTATGTTTTTGGCGTCTTCCATGGTGGCTTTACCAACAGTACCGGAATGCC
AAGCTTTCCCTTTGGTTATTTGGGATTTTGGAGGAATGGGCGGATTAGGAGAATAGAAGGCAGACACTGT
GGTCTAGAAAGACAAGAAGACGGAGCTGATGGAGATCCCCAAGCCAGGGTAGCAGGAGGTAGGAGAGGAC
AGAGATGTGAGGGCCGATCAGTTGAGGTAGCGCAGTCGCTGCTGAAAGTGCATCTATTTACCTAGAGATA
TATTACAAGCCAATGGGATTTCGATTGCCCGACATCACGTCCAGTGCTACGGACAGGCTCCTCGCAAGCA
CAACTCGGGTCGCTGCTTTGGGTGGCAGATTATTTTCCTTCTTTCTCCTTTTGGTATCCGGGGGTGGTTC
CTTTGCCCGTTCTCACTTTATGTCACCAAGGAAGTCCCCTAGTCCATCAACAACTTCTGGCCCTGGCTGT
ATTGTCCAAATCCCACTAGCAGCTGAGCAAAGTCCATATATGAAGGAATGCCCCTTGCACATATACAGTG
CCAATGCAGAGTGCGATCCCTTGGCTGCTGTGAAGGTTGTTGAGTAGTTGGCACTGGAGCTGGCGATCCT
ACAGGTTTGCTCCACTCACTTGCTCTTCCCATCCGAACTGTCGCGCCTGGACTGCATGTTCTCAACAGCA
GAGGAGCAAGCCTTATGCACAATGCCGTTACGTCACGGGCTGCCACGGCCAATCAGCGCCTCGCAGTCCC
TGGTAAACCATTAAGCCTCGAGCCCGGGCTAGCACGCGTAAGAGCTCGGTACCTATCGATAGAGAAATGT
TCTGGCACCTGCACTTGCACTGGGGACAGCCTATTTTGCTAGT
